>Addgene plasmid #120241 | pLV-EF1a-Itprip-V5 | depositor full sequence | sequence record 227945 | pLV-EF1a-Itprip-V5 sequence 10460 bps
TTTAAAAGAAAAGGGGGGATTGGGGGGTACAGTGCAGGGGAAAGAATAGTAGACATAATAGCAACAGACA
TACAAACTAAAGAATTACAAAAACAAATTACAAAAATTCAAAATTTTCGGGTTTATTACAGGGACAGCAG
AGATCCAGTTTATCGATGAGGCCCTTTCGTCTTCACTCGAGGTGCCCGTCAGTGGGCAGAGCGCACATCG
CCCACAGTCCCCGAGAAGTTGGGGGGAGGGGTCGGCAATTGAACCGGTGCCTAGAGAAGGTGGCGCGGGG
TAAACTGGGAAAGTGATGTCGTGTACTGGCTCCGCCTTTTTCCCGAGGGTGGGGGAGAACCGTATATAAG
TGCAGTAGTCGCCGTGAACGTTCTTTTTCGCAACGGGTTTGCCGCCAGAACACAGGTAAGTGCCGTGTGT
GGTTCCCGCGGGCCTGGCCTCTTTACGGGTTATGGCCCTTGCGTGCCTTGAATTACTTCCACCTGGCTGC
AGTACGTGATTCTTGATCCCGAGCTTCGGGTTGGAAGTGGGTGGGAGAGTTCGAGGCCTTGCGCTTAAGG
AGCCCCTTCGCCTCGTGCTTGAGTTGAGGCCTGGCCTGGGCGCTGGGGCCGCCGCGTGCGAATCTGGTGG
CACCTTCGCGCCTGTCTCGCTGCTTTCGATAAGTCTCTAGCCATTTAAAATTTTTGATGACCTGCTGCGA
CGCTTTTTTTCTGGCAAGATAGTCTTGTAAATGCGGGCCAAGATCTGCACACTGGTATTTCGGTTTTTGG
GGCCGCGGGCGGCGACGGGGCCCGTGCGTCCCAGCGCACATGTTCGGCGAGGCGGGGCCTGCGAGCGCGG
CCACCGAGAATCGGACGGGGGTAGTCTCAAGCTGGCCGGCCTGCTCTGGTGCCTGGCCTCGCGCCGCCGT
GTATCGCCCCGCCCTGGGCGGCAAGGCTGGCCCGGTCGGCACCAGTTGCGTGAGCGGAAAGATGGCCGCT
TCCCGGCCCTGCTGCAGGGAGCTCAAAATGGAGGACGCGGCGCTCGGGAGAGCGGGCGGGTGAGTCACCC
ACACAAAGGAAAAGGGCCTTTCCGTCCTCAGCCGTCGCTTCATGTGACTCCACGGAGTACCGGGCGCCGT
CCAGGCACCTCGATTAGTTCTCGAGCTTTTGGAGTACGTCGTCTTTAGGTTGGGGGGAGGGGTTTTATGC
GATGGAGTTTCCCCACACTGAGTGGGTGGAGACTGAAGTTAGGCCAGCTTGGCACTTGATGTAATTCTCC
TTGGAATTTGCCCTTTTTGAGTTTGGATCTTGGTTCATTCTCAAGCCTCAGACAGTGGTTCAAAGTTTTT
TTCTTCCATTTCAGGTGTCGTGAGGATCCGCCATCGGCCCGCCCGCCGCCATGGCCATGGGGCTCTTCCG
CGTGTGTCTGGTGGTGGTGACGGCCATCATCAACCACCCGCTGCTGTTCCCGCGGGAGAACGCCACAGTC
CCCGAGAACGAGGAGGAGATCATCCGCAAGATGCAGGCGCACCAGGAGAAGCTGCAGCTGGAGCAGTTGC
GCCTGGAGGAGGAGGTGGCTCGGCTGGCGGCCGAAAAGGAGGCACTGGAGCAGGTGGCGGAGGAGGGCAG
GCAGCAGAACGAGACACGCGTGGCCTGGGACCTCTGGAGCACCCTCTGCATGATCCTCTTCCTGATGATC
GAGGTGTGGCGGCAGGACCACCAGGAGGGGCCCTCACCTGAGTGCCTGGGCGGTGAGGAGGATGAGCTGC
CTGGGCTGGGGGGCGCCCCCTTGCAGGGCCTCACCCTGCCCAACAAGGCCACGCTTGGCCACTTTTATGA
GCGCTGCATCCGGGGGGCCACGGCCGATGCAGCCCGTACCCGGGAGTTCCTGGAAGGCTTCGTGGATGAC
TTGCTGGAAGCCCTGAGGAGCCTCTGCAACCGGGACACCGACATGGAGGTGGAGGACTTCATTGGCGTGG
ACAGCATGTACGAGAACTGGCAGGTGGACAGGCCACTGCTGTGCCACCTTTTCGTGCCCTTCACACCCCC
CGAGCCCTACCGCTTCCACCCAGAGCTCTGGTGCTCCGGCCGCTCAGTGCCCCTGGATCGCCAGGGCTAC
GGCCAGATCAAGGTGGTCCGCGCCGATGGGGACACATTGAGCTGCATCTGCGGCAAGACCAAGCTCGGGG
AAGACATGCTGTGTCTCCTGCACGGCAGGAACAGCATGGCGCCTCCCTGCGGCGACATGGAGAACCTGCT
GTGTGCCACAGATTCCCTGTACCTGGACACGATGCAGGTCATGAAGTGGTTCCAGACGGCCCTCACCAGA
GCCTGGAAGGGCATCGCCCACAAGTACGAGTTCGACCTGGCCTTTGGCCAGCTGGACAGCCCGGGGTCCC
TGAAGATCAAGTTCCGTTCAGGGAAGTTCATGCCCTTCAACCTGATTCCTGTGATCCAGTGTGATGACTC
GGACCTGTACTTTGTCTCCCACCTTCCCAGGGAGCCCTCTGAGGGCACCCCAGCCTCCAGCACAGACTGG
CTCCTGTCCTTTGCTGTCTATGAGCGACACTTCCTCAGGACGACACTAAAGGCACTGCCCGAGGGCGCCT
GCCACCTCAGCTGCCTGCAGATAGCATCCTTCCTGCTCTCCAAGCAGAGCCGCCTGACCGGTCCCAGCGG
GCTCAGCAGCTACCACCTGAAGACGGCCCTACTGCACCTCCTACTCCTCCGGCAGGCCGCCGACTGGAAG
GCGGGGCAGCTGGACGCTCGTCTGCACGAGTTGCTGTGCTTCCTGGAGAAGAGCTTGCTCCAGAAGAAGC
TCCACCACTTCTTCATCGGCAACCGCAAGGTGCCTGAGGCCATGGGACTCCCTGAGGCCGTGCTCAGGGC
CGAGCCCCTCAACCTCTTCCGGCCCTTCGTCCTGCAGCGAAGCCTTTACCGTAAGACACTGGACTCCTTC
TATGAGATGCTCAAGAATGCCCCAGCGCTCATTAGCGAGTATTCCCTACATGTCCCCTCAGACCAGCCTA
CCCCAAAAAGCGGTGGGCCGGGCGGGGGTGGCGGGGGAGGTAAGCCTATCCCTAACCCTCTCCTCGGTCT
CGATTCTACGTGAGTTTAAACTTCGAAACGCGTGAATTCCTCGAGGGCGGCCGCTCTAGAGTCGACGGGC
CGCGGTAACAATTGTTAACTAACTTAAGCTAGCAACGGTTTCCCTCTAGCGGGATCAATTCCGCCCCCCC
CCCCTAACGTTACTGGCCGAAGCCGCTTGGAATAAGGCCGGTGTGCGTTTGTCTATATGTTATTTTCCAC
CATATTGCCGTCTTTTGGCAATGTGAGGGCCCGGAAACCTGGCCCTGTCTTCTTGACGAGCATTCCTAGG
GGTCTTTCCCCTCTCGCCAAAGGAATGCAAGGTCTGTTGAATGTCGTGAAGGAAGCAGTTCCTCTGGAAG
CTTCTTGAAGACAAACAACGTCTGTAGCGACCCTTTGCAGGCAGCGGAACCCCCCACCTGGCGACAGGTG
CCTCTGCGGCCAAAAGCCACGTGTATAAGATACACCTGCAAAGGCGGCACAACCCCAGTGCCACGTTGTG
AGTTGGATAGTTGTGGAAAGAGTCAAATGGCTCTCCTCAAGCGTATTCAACAAGGGGCTGAAGGATGCCC
AGAAGGTACCCCATTGTATGGGATCTGATCTGGGGCCTCGGTGCACATGCTTTACATGTGTTTAGTCGAG
GTTAAAAAAACGTCTAGGCCCCCCGAACCACGGGGACGTGGTTTTCCTTTGAAAAACACGATAATACCAT
GACCGAGTACAAGCCCACGGTGCGCCTCGCCACCCGCGACGACGTCCCCAGGGCCGTACGCACCCTCGCC
GCCGCGTTCGCCGACTACCCCGCCACGCGCCACACCGTCGATCCGGACCGCCACATCGAGCGGGTCACCG
AGCTGCAAGAACTCTTCCTCACGCGCGTCGGGCTCGACATCGGCAAGGTGTGGGTCGCGGACGACGGCGC
CGCGGTGGCGGTCTGGACCACGCCGGAGAGCGTCGAAGCGGGGGCGGTGTTCGCCGAGATCGGCCCGCGC
ATGGCCGAGTTGAGCGGTTCCCGGCTGGCCGCGCAGCAACAGATGGAAGGCCTCCTGGCGCCGCACCGGC
CCAAGGAGCCCGCGTGGTTCCTGGCCACCGTCGGCGTCTCGCCCGACCACCAGGGCAAGGGTCTGGGCAG
CGCCGTCGTGCTCCCCGGAGTGGAGGCGGCCGAGCGCGCCGGGGTGCCCGCCTTCCTGGAGACCTCCGCG
CCCCGCAACCTCCCCTTCTACGAGCGGCTCGGCTTCACCGTCACCGCCGACGTCGAGGTGCCCGAAGGAC
CGCGCACCTGGTGCATGACCCGCAAGCCCGGTGCCTGACCCGGGCGGGGCGCGTCTGGAACAATCAACCT
CTGGATTACAAAATTTGTGAAAGATTGACTGGTATTCTTAACTATGTTGCTCCTTTTACGCTATGTGGAT
ACGCTGCTTTAATGCCTTTGTATCATGCTATTGCTTCCCGTATGGCTTTCATTTTCTCCTCCTTGTATAA
ATCCTGGTTGCTGTCTCTTTATGAGGAGTTGTGGCCCGTTGTCAGGCAACGTGGCGTGGTGTGCACTGTG
TTTGCTGACGCAACCCCCACTGGTTGGGGCATTGCCACCACCTGTCAGCTCCTTTCCGGGACTTTCGCTT
TCCCCCTCCCTATTGCCACGGCGGAACTCATCGCCGCCTGCCTTGCCCGCTGCTGGACAGGGGCTCGGCT
GTTGGGCACTGACAATTCCGTGGTGTTGTCGGGGAAGCTGACGTCCTTTCCATGGCTGCTCGCCTGTGTT
GCCACCTGGATTCTGCGCGGGACGTCCTTCTGCTACGTCCCTTCGGCCCTCAATCCAGCGGACCTTCCTT
CCCGCGGCCTGCTGCCGGCTCTGCGGCCTCTTCCGCGTCTTCGCCTTCGCCCTCAGACGAGTCGGATCTC
CCTTTGGGCCGCCTCCCCGCCTGGAATTAATTCTGCAGTCGAGACCTAGAAAAACATGGAGCAATCACAA
GTAGCAATACAGCAGCTACCAATGCTGATTGTGCCTGGCTAGAAGCACAAGAGGAGGAGGAGGTGGGTTT
TCCAGTCACACCTCAGGTACCTTTAAGACCAATGACTTACAAGGCAGCTGTAGATCTTAGCCACTTTTTA
AAAGAAAAGAGGGGACTGGAAGGGCTAATTCACTCCCAACGAAGACAAGATATCCTTGATCTGTGGATCT
ACCACACACAAGGCTACTTCCCTGATTAGCAGAACTACACACCAGGGCCAGGGGTCAGATATCCACTGAC
CTTTGGATGGTGCTACAAGCTAGTACCAGTTGAGCCAGATAAGGTAGAAGAGGCCAATAAAGGAGAGAAC
ACCAGCTTGTTACACCCTGTGAGCCTGCATGGGATGGATGACCCGGAGAGAGAAGTGTTAGAGTGGAGGT
TTGACAGCCGCCTAGCATTTCATCACGTGGCCCGAGAGCTGCATCCGGAGTACTTCAAGAACTGCTGATA
TCGAGCTTGCTACAAGGGACTTTCCGCTGGGGACTTTCCAGGGAGGCGTGGCCTGGGCGGGACTGGGGAG
TGGCGAGCCCTCAGATCCTGCATATAAGCAGCTGCTTTTTGCCTGTACTGGGTCTCTCTGGTTAGACCAG
ATCTGAGCCTGGGAGCTCTCTGGCTAACTAGGGAACCCACTGCTTAAGCCTCAATAAAGCTTGCCTTGAG
TGCTTCAAGTAGTGTGTGCCCGTCTGTTGTGTGACTCTGGTAACTAGAGATCCCTCAGACCCTTTTAGTC
AGTGTGGAAAATCTCTAGCAGTAGTAGTTCATGTCATCTTATTATTCAGTATTTATAACTTGCAAAGAAA
TGAATATCAGAGAGTGAGAGGCCTTGACATTGCTAGCGTTTACCGTCGACCTCTAGCTAGAGCTTGGCGT
AATCATGGTCATAGCTGTTTCCTGTGTGAAATTGTTATCCGCTCACAATTCCACACAACATACGAGCCGG
AAGCATAAAGTGTAAAGCCTGGGGTGCCTAATGAGTGAGCTAACTCACATTAATTGCGTTGCGCTCACTG
CCCGCTTTCCAGTCGGGAAACCTGTCGTGCCAGCTGCATTAATGAATCGGCCAACGCGCGGGGAGAGGCG
GTTTGCGTATTGGGCGCTCTTCCGCTTCCTCGCTCACTGACTCGCTGCGCTCGGTCGTTCGGCTGCGGCG
AGCGGTATCAGCTCACTCAAAGGCGGTAATACGGTTATCCACAGAATCAGGGGATAACGCAGGAAAGAAC
ATGTGAGCAAAAGGCCAGCAAAAGGCCAGGAACCGTAAAAAGGCCGCGTTGCTGGCGTTTTTCCATAGGC
TCCGCCCCCCTGACGAGCATCACAAAAATCGACGCTCAAGTCAGAGGTGGCGAAACCCGACAGGACTATA
AAGATACCAGGCGTTTCCCCCTGGAAGCTCCCTCGTGCGCTCTCCTGTTCCGACCCTGCCGCTTACCGGA
TACCTGTCCGCCTTTCTCCCTTCGGGAAGCGTGGCGCTTTCTCATAGCTCACGCTGTAGGTATCTCAGTT
CGGTGTAGGTCGTTCGCTCCAAGCTGGGCTGTGTGCACGAACCCCCCGTTCAGCCCGACCGCTGCGCCTT
ATCCGGTAACTATCGTCTTGAGTCCAACCCGGTAAGACACGACTTATCGCCACTGGCAGCAGCCACTGGT
AACAGGATTAGCAGAGCGAGGTATGTAGGCGGTGCTACAGAGTTCTTGAAGTGGTGGCCTAACTACGGCT
ACACTAGAAGAACAGTATTTGGTATCTGCGCTCTGCTGAAGCCAGTTACCTTCGGAAAAAGAGTTGGTAG
CTCTTGATCCGGCAAACAAACCACCGCTGGTAGCGGTGGTTTTTTTGTTTGCAAGCAGCAGATTACGCGC
AGAAAAAAAGGATCTCAAGAAGATCCTTTGATCTTTTCTACGGGGTCTGACGCTCAGTGGAACGAAAACT
CACGTTAAGGGATTTTGGTCATGAGATTATCAAAAAGGATCTTCACCTAGATCCTTTTAAATTAAAAATG
AAGTTTTAAATCAATCTAAAGTATATATGAGTAAACTTGGTCTGACAGTTACCAATGCTTAATCAGTGAG
GCACCTATCTCAGCGATCTGTCTATTTCGTTCATCCATAGTTGCCTGACTCCCCGTCGTGTAGATAACTA
CGATACGGGAGGGCTTACCATCTGGCCCCAGTGCTGCAATGATACCGCGAGACCCACGCTCACCGGCTCC
AGATTTATCAGCAATAAACCAGCCAGCCGGAAGGGCCGAGCGCAGAAGTGGTCCTGCAACTTTATCCGCC
TCCATCCAGTCTATTAATTGTTGCCGGGAAGCTAGAGTAAGTAGTTCGCCAGTTAATAGTTTGCGCAACG
TTGTTGCCATTGCTACAGGCATCGTGGTGTCACGCTCGTCGTTTGGTATGGCTTCATTCAGCTCCGGTTC
CCAACGATCAAGGCGAGTTACATGATCCCCCATGTTGTGCAAAAAAGCGGTTAGCTCCTTCGGTCCTCCG
ATCGTTGTCAGAAGTAAGTTGGCCGCAGTGTTATCACTCATGGTTATGGCAGCACTGCATAATTCTCTTA
CTGTCATGCCATCCGTAAGATGCTTTTCTGTGACTGGTGAGTACTCAACCAAGTCATTCTGAGAATAGTG
TATGCGGCGACCGAGTTGCTCTTGCCCGGCGTCAATACGGGATAATACCGCGCCACATAGCAGAACTTTA
AAAGTGCTCATCATTGGAAAACGTTCTTCGGGGCGAAAACTCTCAAGGATCTTACCGCTGTTGAGATCCA
GTTCGATGTAACCCACTCGTGCACCCAACTGATCTTCAGCATCTTTTACTTTCACCAGCGTTTCTGGGTG
AGCAAAAACAGGAAGGCAAAATGCCGCAAAAAAGGGAATAAGGGCGACACGGAAATGTTGAATACTCATA
CTCTTCCTTTTTCAATATTATTGAAGCATTTATCAGGGTTATTGTCTCATGAGCGGATACATATTTGAAT
GTATTTAGAAAAATAAACAAATAGGGGTTCCGCGCACATTTCCCCGAAAAGTGCCACCTGACGTCGACGG
ATCGGGAGATCAACTTGTTTATTGCAGCTTATAATGGTTACAAATAAAGCAATAGCATCACAAATTTCAC
AAATAAAGCATTTTTTTCACTGCATTCTAGTTGTGGTTTGTCCAAACTCATCAATGTATCTTATCATGTC
TGGATCAACTGGATAACTCAAGCTAACCAAAATCATCCCAAACTTCCCACCCCATACCCTATTACCACTG
CCAATTACCTGTGGTTTCATTTACTCTAAACCTGTGATTCCTCTGAATTATTTTCATTTTAAAGAAATTG
TATTTGTTAAATATGTACTACAAACTTAGTAGTTGGAAGGGCTAATTCACTCCCAAAGAAGACAAGATAT
CCTTGATCTGTGGATCTACCACACACAAGGCTACTTCCCTGATTAGCAGAACTACACACCAGGGCCAGGG
GTCAGATATCCACTGACCTTTGGATGGTGCTACAAGCTAGTACCAGTTGAGCCAGATAAGGTAGAAGAGG
CCAATAAAGGAGAGAACACCAGCTTGTTACACCCTGTGAGCCTGCATGGGATGGATGACCCGGAGAGAGA
AGTGTTAGAGTGGAGGTTTGACAGCCGCCTAGCATTTCATCACGTGGCCCGAGAGCTGCATCCGGAGTAC
TTCAAGAACTGCTGATATCGAGCTTGCTACAAGGGACTTTCCGCTGGGGACTTTCCAGGGAGGCGTGGCC
TGGGCGGGACTGGGGAGTGGCGAGCCCTCAGATCCTGCATATAAGCAGCTGCTTTTTGCCTGTACTGGGT
CTCTCTGGTTAGACCAGATCTGAGCCTGGGAGCTCTCTGGCTAACTAGGGAACCCACTGCTTAAGCCTCA
ATAAAGCTTGCCTTGAGTGCTTCAAGTAGTGTGTGCCCGTCTGTTGTGTGACTCTGGTAACTAGAGATCC
CTCAGACCCTTTTAGTCAGTGTGGAAAATCTCTAGCAGTGGCGCCCGAACAGGGACTTGAAAGCGAAAGG
GAAACCAGAGGAGCTCTCTCGACGCAGGACTCGGCTTGCTGAAGCGCGCACGGCAAGAGGCGAGGGGCGG
CGACTGGTGAGTACGCCAAAAATTTTGACTAGCGGAGGCTAGAAGGAGAGAGATGGGTGCGAGAGCGTCA
GTATTAAGCGGGGGAGAATTAGATCGCGATGGGAAAAAATTCGGTTAAGGCCAGGGGGAAAGAAAAAATA
TAAATTAAAACATATAGTATGGGCAAGCAGGGAGCTAGAACGATTCGCAGTTAATCCTGGCCTGTTAGAA
ACATCAGAAGGCTGTAGACAAATACTGGGACAGCTACAACCATCCCTTCAGACAGGATCAGAAGAACTTA
GATCATTATATAATACAGTAGCAACCCTCTATTGTGTGCATCAAAGGATAGAGATAAAAGACACCAAGGA
AGCTTTAGACAAGATAGAGGAAGAGCAAAACAAAAGTAAGACCACCGCACAGCAAGCGGCCGGCCGCTGA
TCTTCAGACCTGGAGGAGGAGATATGAGGGACAATTGGAGAAGTGAATTATATAAATATAAAGTAGTAAA
AATTGAACCATTAGGAGTAGCACCCACCAAGGCAAAGAGAAGAGTGGTGCAGAGAGAAAAAAGAGCAGTG
GGAATAGGAGCTTTGTTCCTTGGGTTCTTGGGAGCAGCAGGAAGCACTATGGGCGCAGCGTCAATGACGC
TGACGGTACAGGCCAGACAATTATTGTCTGGTATAGTGCAGCAGCAGAACAATTTGCTGAGGGCTATTGA
GGCGCAACAGCATCTGTTGCAACTCACAGTCTGGGGCATCAAGCAGCTCCAGGCAAGAATCCTGGCTGTG
GAAAGATACCTAAAGGATCAACAGCTCCTGGGGATTTGGGGTTGCTCTGGAAAACTCATTTGCACCACTG
CTGTGCCTTGGAATGCTAGTTGGAGTAATAAATCTCTGGAACAGATTTGGAATCACACGACCTGGATGGA
GTGGGACAGAGAAATTAACAATTACACAAGCTTAATACACTCCTTAATTGAAGAATCGCAAAACCAGCAA
GAAAAGAATGAACAAGAATTATTGGAATTAGATAAATGGGCAAGTTTGTGGAATTGGTTTAACATAACAA
ATTGGCTGTGGTATATAAAATTATTCATAATGATAGTAGGAGGCTTGGTAGGTTTAAGAATAGTTTTTGC
TGTACTTTCTATAGTGAATAGAGTTAGGCAGGGATATTCACCATTATCGTTTCAGACCCACCTCCCAACC
CCGAGGGGACCCGACAGGCCCGAAGGAATAGAAGAAGAAGGTGGAGAGAGAGACAGAGACAGATCCATTC
GATTAGTGAACGGATCTCGACGGTATCGCC
Features (pLannotate 1.2.2; 24 found; start..end, strand, type, name):
      1..116     +  misc_feature   cPPT/CTS: central polypurine tract and central termination sequence of HIV-1 (lacking the first T)
    194..405     +  promoter       EF-1α core promoter: core promoter for human elongation factor EF-1α
    406..1344    +  intron         EF-1α intron A: intron upstream of the start codon of human EF-1α
   1381..3021    +  CDS            ITPRIP: IPRI_HUMAN - Also known as DANGER, KIAA1754. Experimental evidence at protein level: Swiss-Prot protein existence level 1. Enhances Ca(2+)-mediated inhibition of inositol 1,4,5- triphosphate receptor (ITPR) Ca(2+) release. From Homo sapiens (Human).
   3049..3090    +  CDS            V5 tag: epitope tag from simian virus 5
   3215..3776    +  misc_feature   IRES: internal ribosome entry site (IRES) of the encephalomyocarditis virus (EMCV)
   3779..4378    +  CDS            PuroR: puromycin N-acetyltransferase; pac from Streptomyces alboniger; confers resistance to puromycin
   4402..4990    +  misc_feature   WPRE: woodchuck hepatitis virus posttranscriptional regulatory element
   5007..5525    +  CDS            nef (fragment): NEF_HV1BR - Experimental evidence at protein level: Swiss-Prot protein existence level 1. Extracellular Nef protein targets CD4(+) T-lymphocytes for apoptosis by interacting with CXCR4 surface receptors (PubMed:14990729). From Human immunodeficiency virus type 1 group M subtype B (isolate BRU/LAI) (HIV-1).
   5573..5830    +  LTR            5' LTR (truncated): truncated 5' long terminal repeat (LTR) from HIV-1
   5982..5998    -  protein_bind   lac operator: The lac repressor binds to the lac operator to inhibit transcription in E. coli. This inhibition can be relieved by adding lactose or isopropyl-β-D-thiogalactopyranoside (IPTG). lac repressor encoded by lacI
   6006..6036    -  promoter       lac promoter: promoter for the E. coli lac operon
   6051..6072    -  protein_bind   CAP binding site: CAP binding activates transcription in the presence of cAMP. E. coli catabolite activator protein
   6085..6177    -  CDS            lacI (fragment): lac repressor; lacI; The lac repressor binds to the lac operator to inhibit transcription in E. coli. This inhibition can be relieved by adding lactose or isopropyl-β-D-thiogalactopyranoside (IPTG).
   6360..6948    -  rep_origin     ori: high-copy-number ColE1/pMB1/pBR322/pUC origin of replication
   7119..7979    -  CDS            AmpR: β-lactamase; bla; confers resistance to ampicillin, carbenicillin, and related antibiotics
   7980..8084    -  promoter       AmpR promoter: bla
   8132..8266    +  polyA_signal   SV40 poly(A) signal: SV40 polyadenylation signal
   8433..8762    +  CDS            nef (fragment): NEF_HV1BR - Experimental evidence at protein level: Swiss-Prot protein existence level 1. Extracellular Nef protein targets CD4(+) T-lymphocytes for apoptosis by interacting with CXCR4 surface receptors (PubMed:14990729). From Human immunodeficiency virus type 1 group M subtype B (isolate BRU/LAI) (HIV-1).
   8810..9067    +  LTR            5' LTR (truncated): truncated 5' long terminal repeat (LTR) from HIV-1
   9114..9239    +  misc_feature   HIV-1 Ψ: packaging signal of human immunodeficiency virus type 1
   9223..9561    +  CDS            HIV-1 gag (fragment): gag protein from human immunodeficiency virus 1; gag
   9736..9969    +  misc_feature   RRE: The Rev response element (RRE) of HIV-1 allows for Rev-dependent mRNA export from the nucleus to the cytoplasm.
  10346..10446   +  CDS            Rev (fragment): human immunodeficiency virus 1 (HIV-1) Rev protein; rev; enhances nuclear export of unspliced and incompletely spliced viral mRNAs
