>Addgene plasmid #120241 | pLV-EF1a-Itprip-V5 | addgene full sequence | sequence record 232781 | Addgene NGS Result
GGGCAGAGCGCACATCGCCCACAGTCCCCGAGAAGTTGGGGGGAGGGGTCGGCAATTGAACCGGTGCCTA
GAGAAGGTGGCGCGGGGTAAACTGGGAAAGTGATGTCGTGTACTGGCTCCGCCTTTTTCCCGAGGGTGGG
GGAGAACCGTATATAAGTGCAGTAGTCGCCGTGAACGTTCTTTTTCGCAACGGGTTTGCCGCCAGAACAC
AGGTAAGTGCCGTGTGTGGTTCCCGCGGGCCTGGCCTCTTTACGGGTTATGGCCCTTGCGTGCCTTGAAT
TACTTCCACCTGGCTGCAGTACGTGATTCTTGATCCCGAGCTTCGGGTTGGAAGTGGGTGGGAGAGTTCG
AGGCCTTGCGCTTAAGGAGCCCCTTCGCCTCGTGCTTGAGTTGAGGCCTGGCCTGGGCGCTGGGGCCGCC
GCGTGCGAATCTGGTGGCACCTTCGCGCCTGTCTCGCTGCTTTCGATAAGTCTCTAGCCATTTAAAATTT
TTGATGACCTGCTGCGACGCTTTTTTTCTGGCAAGATAGTCTTGTAAATGCGGGCCAAGATCTGCACACT
GGTATTTCGGTTTTTGGGGCCGCGGGCGGCGACGGGGCCCGTGCGTCCCAGCGCACATGTTCGGCGAGGC
GGGGCCTGCGAGCGCGGCCACCGAGAATCGGACGGGGGTAGTCTCAAGCTGGCCGGCCTGCTCTGGTGCC
TGGCCTCGCGCCGCCGTGTATCGCCCCGCCCTGGGCGGCAAGGCTGGCCCGGTCGGCACCAGTTGCGTGA
GCGGAAAGATGGCCGCTTCCCGGCCCTGCTGCAGGGAGCTCAAAATGGAGGACGCGGCGCTCGGGAGAGC
GGGCGGGTGAGTCACCCACACAAAGGAAAAGGGCCTTTCCGTCCTCAGCCGTCGCTTCATGTGACTCCAC
GGAGTACCGGGCGCCGTCCAGGCACCTCGATTAGTTCTCGAGCTTTTGGAGTACGTCGTCTTTAGGTTGG
GGGGAGGGGTTTTATGCGATGGAGTTTCCCCACACTGAGTGGGTGGAGACTGAAGTTAGGCCAGCTTGGC
ACTTGATGTAATTCTCCTTGGAATTTGCCCTTTTTGAGTTTGGATCTTGGTTCATTCTCAAGCCTCAGAC
AGTGGTTCAAAGTTTTTTTCTTCCATTTCAGGTGTCGTGAGGATCCGCCATCGGCCCGCCCGCCGCCATG
GCCATGGGGCTCTTCCGCGTGTGTCTGGTGGTGGTGACGGCCATCATCAACCACCCGCTGCTGTTCCCGC
GGGAGAACGCCACAGTCCCCGAGAACGAGGAGGAGATCATCCGCAAGATGCAGGCGCACCAGGAGAAGCT
GCAGCTGGAGCAGTTGCGCCTGGAGGAGGAGGTGGCTCGGCTGGCGGCCGAAAAGGAGGCACTGGAGCAG
GTGGCGGAGGAGGGCAGGCAGCAGAACGAGACACGCGTGGCCTGGGACCTCTGGAGCACCCTCTGCATGA
TCCTCTTCCTGATGATCGAGGTGTGGCGGCAGGACCACCAGGAGGGGCCCTCACCTGAGTGCCTGGGCGG
TGAGGAGGATGAGCTGCCTGGGCTGGGGGGCGCCCCCTTGCAGGGCCTCACCCTGCCCAACAAGGCCACG
CTTGGCCACTTTTATGAGCGCTGCATCCGGGGGGCCACGGCCGATGCAGCCCGTACCCGGGAGTTCCTGG
AAGGCTTCGTGGATGACTTGCTGGAAGCCCTGAGGAGCCTCTGCAACCGGGACACCGACATGGAGGTGGA
GGACTTCATTGGCGTGGACAGCATGTACGAGAACTGGCAGGTGGACAGGCCACTGCTGTGCCACCTTTTC
GTGCCCTTCACACCCCCCGAGCCCTACCGCTTCCACCCAGAGCTCTGGTGCTCCGGCCGCTCAGTGCCCC
TGGATCGCCAGGGCTACGGCCAGATCAAGGTGGTCCGCGCCGATGGGGACACATTGAGCTGCATCTGCGG
CAAGACCAAGCTCGGGGAAGACATGCTGTGTCTCCTGCACGGCAGGAACAGCATGGCGCCTCCCTGCGGC
GACATGGAGAACCTGCTGTGTGCCACAGATTCCCTGTACCTGGACACGATGCAGGTCATGAAGTGGTTCC
AGACGGCCCTCACCAGAGCCTGGAAGGGCATCGCCCACAAGTACGAGTTCGACCTGGCCTTTGGCCAGCT
GGACAGCCCGGGGTCCCTGAAGATCAAGTTCCGTTCAGGGAAGTTCATGCCCTTCAACCTGATTCCTGTG
ATCCAGTGTGATGACTCGGACCTGTACTTTGTCTCCCACCTTCCCAGGGAGCCCTCTGAGGGCACCCCAG
CCTCCAGCACAGACTGGCTCCTGTCCTTTGCTGTCTATGAGCGACACTTCCTCAGGACGACACTAAAGGC
ACTGCCCGAGGGCGCCTGCCACCTCAGCTGCCTGCAGATAGCATCCTTCCTGCTCTCCAAGCAGAGCCGC
CTGACCGGTCCCAGCGGGCTCAGCAGCTACCACCTGAAGACGGCCCTACTGCACCTCCTACTCCTCCGGC
AGGCCGCCGACTGGAAGGCGGGGCAGCTGGACGCTCGTCTGCACGAGTTGCTGTGCTTCCTGGAGAAGAG
CTTGCTCCAGAAGAAGCTCCACCACTTCTTCATCGGCAACCGCAAGGTGCCTGAGGCCATGGGACTCCCT
GAGGCCGTGCTCAGGGCCGAGCCCCTCAACCTCTTCCGGCCCTTCGTCCTGCAGCGAAGCCTTTACCGTA
AGACACTGGACTCCTTCTATGAGATGCTCAAGAATGCCCCAGCGCTCATTAGCGAGTATTCCCTACATGT
CCCCTCAGACCAGCCTACCCCAAAAAGCGGTGGGCCGGGCGGGGGTGGCGGGGGAGGTAAGCCTATCCCT
AACCCTCTCCTCGGTCTCGATTCTACGTGAGTTTAAACTTCGAAACGCGTGAATTCCTCGAGGGCGGCCG
CTCTAGAGTCGACGGGCCGCGGTAACAATTGTTAACTAACTTAAGCTAGCAACGGTTTCCCTCTAGCGGG
ATCAATTCCGCCCCCCCCCCCTAACGTTACTGGCCGAAGCCGCTTGGAATAAGGCCGGTGTGCGTTTGTC
TATATGTTATTTTCCACCATATTGCCGTCTTTTGGCAATGTGAGGGCCCGGAAACCTGGCCCTGTCTTCT
TGACGAGCATTCCTAGGGGTCTTTCCCCTCTCGCCAAAGGAATGCAAGGTCTGTTGAATGTCGTGAAGGA
AGCAGTTCCTCTGGAAGCTTCTTGAAGACAAACAACGTCTGTAGCGACCCTTTGCAGGCAGCGGAACCCC
CCACCTGGCGACAGGTGCCTCTGCGGCCAAAAGCCACGTGTATAAGATACACCTGCAAAGGCGGCACAAC
CCCAGTGCCACGTTGTGAGTTGGATAGTTGTGGAAAGAGTCAAATGGCTCTCCTCAAGCGTATTCAACAA
GGGGCTGAAGGATGCCCAGAAGGTACCCCATTGTATGGGATCTGATCTGGGGCCTCGGTGCACATGCTTT
ACATGTGTTTAGTCGAGGTTAAAAAAACGTCTAGGCCCCCCGAACCACGGGGACGTGGTTTTCCTTTGAA
AAACACGATAATACCATGACCGAGTACAAGCCCACGGTGCGCCTCGCCACCCGCGACGACGTCCCCAGGG
CCGTACGCACCCTCGCCGCCGCGTTCGCCGACTACCCCGCCACGCGCCACACCGTCGATCCGGACCGCCA
CATCGAGCGGGTCACCGAGCTGCAAGAACTCTTCCTCACGCGCGTCGGGCTCGACATCGGCAAGGTGTGG
GTCGCGGACGACGGCGCCGCGGTGGCGGTCTGGACCACGCCGGAGAGCGTCGAAGCGGGGGCGGTGTTCG
CCGAGATCGGCCCGCGCATGGCCGAGTTGAGCGGTTCCCGGCTGGCCGCGCAGCAACAGATGGAAGGCCT
CCTGGCGCCGCACCGGCCCAAGGAGCCCGCGTGGTTCCTGGCCACCGTCGGCGTCTCGCCCGACCACCAG
GGCAAGGGTCTGGGCAGCGCCGTCGTGCTCCCCGGAGTGGAGGCGGCCGAGCGCGCCGGGGTGCCCGCCT
TCCTGGAGACCTCCGCGCCCCGCAACCTCCCCTTCTACGAGCGGCTCGGCTTCACCGTCACCGCCGACGT
CGAGGTGCCCGAAGGACCGCGCACCTGGTGCATGACCCGCAAGCCCGGTGCCTGACCCGGGCGGGGCGCG
TCTGGAACAATCAACCTCTGGATTACAAAATTTGTGAAAGATTGACTGGTATTCTTAACTATGTTGCTCC
TTTTACGCTATGTGGATACGCTGCTTTAATGCCTTTGTATCATGCTATTGCTTCCCGTATGGCTTTCATT
TTCTCCTCCTTGTATAAATCCTGGTTGCTGTCTCTTTATGAGGAGTTGTGGCCCGTTGTCAGGCAACGTG
GCGTGGTGTGCACTGTGTTTGCTGACGCAACCCCCACTGGTTGGGGCATTGCCACCACCTGTCAGCTCCT
TTCCGGGACTTTCGCTTTCCCCCTCCCTATTGCCACGGCGGAACTCATCGCCGCCTGCCTTGCCCGCTGC
TGGACAGGGGCTCGGCTGTTGGGCACTGACAATTCCGTGGTGTTGTCGGGGAAGCTGACGTCCTTTCCAT
GGCTGCTCGCCTGTGTTGCCACCTGGATTCTGCGCGGGACGTCCTTCTGCTACGTCCCTTCGGCCCTCAA
TCCAGCGGACCTTCCTTCCCGCGGCCTGCTGCCGGCTCTGCGGCCTCTTCCGCGTCTTCGCCTTCGCCCT
CAGACGAGTCGGATCTCCCTTTGGGCCGCCTCCCCGCCTGGAATTAATTCTGCAGTCGAGACCTAGAAAA
ACATGGAGCAATCACAAGTAGCAATACAGCAGCTACCAATGCTGATTGTGCCTGGCTAGAAGCACAAGAG
GAGGAGGAGGTGGGTTTTCCAGTCACACCTCAGGTACCTTTAAGACCAATGACTTACAAGGCAGCTGTAG
ATCTTAGCCACTTTTTAAAAGAAAAGAGGGGACTGGAAGGGCTAATTCACTCCCAACGAAGACAAGATAT
CCTTGATCTGTGGATCTACCACACACAAGGCTACTTCCCTGATTAGCAGAACTACACACCAGGGCCAGGG
GTCAGATATCCACTGACCTTTGGATGGTGCTACAAGCTAGTACCAGTTGAGCCAGATAAGGTAGAAGAGG
CCAATAAAGGAGAGAACACCAGCTTGTTACACCCTGTGAGCCTGCATGGGATGGATGACCCGGAGAGAGA
AGTGTTAGAGTGGAGGTTTGACAGCCGCCTAGCATTTCATCACGTGGCCCGAGAGCTGCATCCGGAGTAC
TTCAAGAACTGCTGATATCGAGCTTGCTACAAGGGACTTTCCGCTGGGGACTTTCCAGGGAGGCGTGGCC
TGGGCGGGACTGGGGAGTGGCGAGCCCTCAGATCCTGCATATAAGCAGCTGCTTTTTGCCTGTACTGGGT
CTCTCTGGTTAGACCAGATCTGAGCCTGGGAGCTCTCTGGCTAACTAGGGAACCCACTGCTTAAGCCTCA
ATAAAGCTTGCCTTGAGTGCTTCAAGTAGTGTGTGCCCGTCTGTTGTGTGACTCTGGTAACTAGAGATCC
CTCAGACCCTTTTAGTCAGTGTGGAAAATCTCTAGCAGTGGCGCCCGAACAGGGACTTGAAAGCGAAAGG
GAAACCAGAGGAGCTCTCTCGACGCAGGACTCGGCTTGCTGAAGCGCGCACGGCAAGAGGCGAGGGGCGG
CGACTGGTGAGTACGCCAAAAATTTTGACTAGCGGAGGCTAGAAGGAGAGAGATGGGTGCGAGAGCGTCA
GTATTAAGCGGGGGAGAATTAGATCGCGATGGGAAAAAATTCGGTTAAGGCCAGGGGGAAAGAAAAAATA
TAAATTAAAACATATAGTATGGGCAAGCAGGGAGCTAGAACGATTCGCAGTTAATCCTGGCCTGTTAGAA
ACATCAGAAGGCTGTAGACAAATACTGGGACAGCTACAACCATCCCTTCAGACAGGATCAGAAGAACTTA
GATCATTATATAATACAGTAGCAACCCTCTATTGTGTGCATCAAAGGATAGAGATAAAAGACACCAAGGA
AGCTTTAGACAAGATAGAGGAAGAGCAAAACAAAAGTAAGACCACCGCACAGCAAGCGGCCGGCCGCTGA
TCTTCAGACCTGGAGGAGGAGATATGAGGGACAATTGGAGAAGTGAATTATATAAATATAAAGTAGTAAA
AATTGAACCATTAGGAGTAGCACCCACCAAGGCAAAGAGAAGAGTGGTGCAGAGAGAAAAAAGAGCAGTG
GGAATAGGAGCTTTGTTCCTTGGGTTCTTGGGAGCAGCAGGAAGCACTATGGGCGCAGCGTCAATGACGC
TGACGGTACAGGCCAGACAATTATTGTCTGGTATAGTGCAGCAGCAGAACAATTTGCTGAGGGCTATTGA
GGCGCAACAGCATCTGTTGCAACTCACAGTCTGGGGCATCAAGCAGCTCCAGGCAAGAATCCTGGCTGTG
GAAAGATACCTAAAGGATCAACAGCTCCTGGGGATTTGGGGTTGCTCTGGAAAACTCATTTGCACCACTG
CTGTGCCTTGGAATGCTAGTTGGAGTAATAAATCTCTGGAACAGATTTGGAATCACACGACCTGGATGGA
GTGGGACAGAGAAATTAACAATTACACAAGCTTAATACACTCCTTAATTGAAGAATCGCAAAACCAGCAA
GAAAAGAATGAACAAGAATTATTGGAATTAGATAAATGGGCAAGTTTGTGGAATTGGTTTAACATAACAA
ATTGGCTGTGGTATATAAAATTATTCATAATGATAGTAGGAGGCTTGGTAGGTTTAAGAATAGTTTTTGC
TGTACTTTCTATAGTGAATAGAGTTAGGCAGGGATATTCACCATTATCGTTTCAGACCCACCTCCCAACC
CCGAGGGGACCCGACAGGCCCGAAGGAATAGAAGAAGAAGGTGGAGAGAGAGACAGAGACAGATCCATTC
GATTAGTGAACGGATCTCGACGGTATCGCCTTTAAAAGAAAAGGGGGGATTGGGGGGTACAGTGCAGGGG
AAAGAATAGTAGACATAATAGCAACAGACATACAAACTAAAGAATTACAAAAACAAATTACAAAAATTCA
AAATTTTCGGGTTTATTACAGGGACAGCAGAGATCCAGTTTATCGATGAGGCCCTTTCGTCTTCACTCGA
GGTGCCCGTCAGT
Features (pLannotate 1.2.2; 14 found; start..end, strand, type, name):
      1..212     +  promoter       EF-1α core promoter: core promoter for human elongation factor EF-1α
    213..1151    +  intron         EF-1α intron A: intron upstream of the start codon of human EF-1α
   1188..2828    +  CDS            ITPRIP: IPRI_HUMAN - Also known as DANGER, KIAA1754. Experimental evidence at protein level: Swiss-Prot protein existence level 1. Enhances Ca(2+)-mediated inhibition of inositol 1,4,5- triphosphate receptor (ITPR) Ca(2+) release. From Homo sapiens (Human).
   2856..2897    +  CDS            V5 tag: epitope tag from simian virus 5
   3022..3583    +  misc_feature   IRES: internal ribosome entry site (IRES) of the encephalomyocarditis virus (EMCV)
   3586..4185    +  CDS            PuroR: puromycin N-acetyltransferase; pac from Streptomyces alboniger; confers resistance to puromycin
   4209..4797    +  misc_feature   WPRE: woodchuck hepatitis virus posttranscriptional regulatory element
   4814..5332    +  CDS            nef (fragment): NEF_HV1BR - Experimental evidence at protein level: Swiss-Prot protein existence level 1. Extracellular Nef protein targets CD4(+) T-lymphocytes for apoptosis by interacting with CXCR4 surface receptors (PubMed:14990729). From Human immunodeficiency virus type 1 group M subtype B (isolate BRU/LAI) (HIV-1).
   5380..5637    +  LTR            5' LTR (truncated): truncated 5' long terminal repeat (LTR) from HIV-1
   5684..5809    +  misc_feature   HIV-1 Ψ: packaging signal of human immunodeficiency virus type 1
   5793..6131    +  CDS            HIV-1 gag (fragment): gag protein from human immunodeficiency virus 1; gag
   6306..6539    +  misc_feature   RRE: The Rev response element (RRE) of HIV-1 allows for Rev-dependent mRNA export from the nucleus to the cytoplasm.
   6916..7016    +  CDS            Rev (fragment): human immunodeficiency virus 1 (HIV-1) Rev protein; rev; enhances nuclear export of unspliced and incompletely spliced viral mRNAs
   7031..7146    +  misc_feature   cPPT/CTS: central polypurine tract and central termination sequence of HIV-1 (lacking the first T)
