[The description below was written by a language model from this plasmid's Addgene catalogue record and pLannotate feature annotations shown in this document.]
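Description:
pLV-EF1a-Itprip-V5 is an HIV-1-based lentiviral transfer plasmid built on the pLV-EF1a-IRES-Puro backbone for stable expression of human ITPRIP (also called DANGER or KIAA1754) carrying a C-terminal V5 epitope tag. In bacteria it is maintained through a high-copy ColE1/pUC-type origin and an ampicillin resistance gene (β-lactamase); remnants of the lac promoter/operator region also sit in the bacterial backbone. The viral portion contains LTR sequences flanking the packaging signal Ψ with an adjoining gag fragment, the Rev response element for Rev-dependent nuclear export of the genomic RNA, and the cPPT/CTS, which aids nuclear import of the reverse-transcribed genome. Fragments of nef and rev are residual HIV-1 sequence rather than functional genes.

The payload is a single bicistronic cassette. The human EF-1α core promoter with its intron A drives the ITPRIP coding sequence fused to V5, followed by an EMCV IRES and the puromycin N-acetyltransferase gene, so that tagged protein and drug resistance are translated from the same transcript and puromycin selection enriches for expressing cells. A WPRE downstream of the cassette enhances transcript stability and expression. ITPRIP is annotated as a modulator of inositol trisphosphate receptor calcium release. The associated study concerned identifying transmembrane proteins concentrated at the nuclear envelope, so the V5 tag presumably serves for detecting and localising the protein.

Two sequence records accompany the entry. The depositor's full sequence (about 10.5 kb) includes the bacterial backbone, whereas the shorter sequencing-derived assembly (about 7.2 kb) shows only one LTR and lacks the origin and AmpR region. This may reflect collapse of the repeated LTRs during assembly.
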