Addgene plasmid #120241: pLV-EF1a-Itprip-V5
Purpose: Expresses V5-tagged Itprip in lentiviral vector
Depositing lab: Larry Gerace. Depositing organization: Scripps California (The Scripps Research Institute). Publication: Identification of new transmembrane proteins concentrated at the nuclear envelope using organellar proteomics of mesenchymal cells. Cheng LC, Baboo S, Lindsay C, Brusman L, Martinez-Bartolome S, Tapia O, Zhang X, Yates JR 3rd, Gerace L. Nucleus. 2019 Dec;10(1):126-143. doi: 10.1080/19491034.2019.1618175. PubMed 31142202.
Backbone
  Vector backbone: pLV-EF1a-IRES-Puro
  Vector type: Lentiviral
  Selectable markers: Puromycin
Growth in bacteria
  Bacterial resistance: Ampicillin, 100 μg/mL
  Growth temperature: 30°C
  Growth strain: NEB Stable
  Copy number: High Copy
Gene/Insert
  Gene/Insert name: Itprip
  Species: H. sapiens (human)
  Entrez Gene: ITPRIP (a.k.a. DANGER, KIAA1754, bA127L20, bA127L20.2)
  Promoter: EF1a
  Tag / fusion protein: V5 (C terminal on insert)
  Cloning method: Ligation Independent Cloning
Terms and licenses: Academic/Nonprofit Terms; Industry Terms: Not Available to Industry
How to cite: pLV-EF1a-Itprip-V5 was a gift from Larry Gerace (Addgene plasmid # 120241 ; http://n2t.net/addgene:120241 ; RRID:Addgene_120241)
